>Addgene plasmid #203616 | FB372 | addgene full sequence | sequence record 405908 | Addgene NGS Result
AGGATGAAGGATCCAGAAAATCCTTCAATCTGAAGTCATCCTCAATGCTCCGAAAGGCCAACTATATCAC
AACAGTAGACAAGAAAACCTTGGAAGACCCCGGATCGGCTAAATCGATTGCACCGACGGGACGTCGGAAC
CTGTGAGCCCCGAACCTCCAAATATGTATAAAGGAGCCCAGGCATCAGGCTAAATCACAACACAAAGCCG
CTCTCTCACTTCATTTCCCCGGTTAATCTTCTCATAATGGTCGCATTCATTGTTCCTGGCAACTACGGGT
AGGTTATGCCACTCCCGGCTTAACCTTCGCGTTTCCTGTGAAATCCGGGGCTAACATAACTTCCCAGAGC
CGTCATTGCCGTGGCCCTCGGTGCCATCCCTGTTTTGGGCTTTATTCACGGCAATGTCACTGGTAGCCTG
CGCAAGGCGGCCAAGGTGCCCTACCCCCACAGCTATGCCTCCATGGAGCTATGCAAGGAAAACGTGCGTA
GAAATTTTTTTTCCATCTGTCGGCCTTCAAAAGCCCTTCAGTTCAAGGGAAACATGTGTAATCTCTAATG
AACACCCCATTAAACCTGCTAATCTGATTATAGGCAAAAGCTGAGCAGTTCAACTGCGCCCAGCGCGCCC
ATGCCAACTTCCTCGAGAACGCCTCGCAGACAATGCTCTTTACCTTGGTCGCCGGTCTAAAGTATCCGGA
GTGGGCCGCTGGTCTGGGCGCTCTCTGGGTTTTCTTCCGCGTTCTCTTCCTCTACGGCTACGTTTACTCG
GGCAAGCCGCAGGGTAAGGGCCGCTTCATGGGCGGGTTCTTCTGGCTTGTGCAGGGTGCTCTTTGGGGAT
TGAGCATCTACGGTGTTGGAAGGCCTCTGCTTTCTTTCTAAGAGCTTGAAGCCTGGGGATCCTCTAAAAT
GTCTTGAAATTGAAGATGTACTCTGTATTTATAAGTCCAATGCAAGCAACGTATTAGTTATGCGCCACAG
TTCCAGCCTCGGAAGGTTATGTTGTAGGCCTGCGGGGCCCACCGTGGCAGAAAAAGTTCCCCGATGGTCT
TCAAATCGAACTTGCTCCTCATCTTCTGCTTTTTGGACCCCAAAAAGCCTATAGTTCTCTGAAGGCATTT
GTCGTTTGATTCATTTCCATCCTTTCGACCCCTCAAAACACAAGCTAAATACACAACAATCGCCTCTTCA
CCCCGCCAGCCCCGCCAATGCCAGCCCGGTACTTTCTTGCCTCAGATTATTAGTGAGTCTTTCCAGGGCT
CTAAAAGGGCTTCCCTGCATGTGTAAACGATGCAAGGGCAATTTCAAGTCTTACGTGTGCTCGACGATAT
GGTTCACTCCCCCTTCATTGAATCATCAAATCAAACGCGAATCTCTGAATATTCGAATGTTGGGAGTAGC
TTGATAAGGCGGCTCCAAACTTCAGATGTCGAGATACCGGACAACAGATCAGAGTAATACTGTAATTATG
TGTCAACCTCATCAGAACCAGCAGAACTAGAAGCGTAAGCATGTCGACATATAGACCGGATAATGCCTGG
CACTCGAGATCTTTCCCTTTCCGTTTTAGTGCTCACCCCTTGCCGCTTTTTGATCACTGAGTAAAACCGA
GCACGTCCCTGAGTATCCTGGCTTGATCACAGGTCATTACATAATCAACTGATCTGCTCACTGAGCATCA
TCTGAGCACTCTGATTTGATCACTGAGTGCTCACTGAGTGTAGGGATGAGCGGGCTGAGTAAGCTACATC
AATAAAATGCGACACGCTAATCCCATCACGTGCAACCATTCCCATTCAGATAGCCCATCAAAAACGGACT
GGCACAATCAATGTGCCCGTTCGTTCTAGCGGCCTCGATTCTATCCAAGTAAAAAAGCCCCACAGTGGGG
CTATTAATTGACCTACCATCTTCTCATTTCAGCCTATGCTCCTGGGAATACCTCACGGAATACCCTAATC
GGGCTTTGGGCTACTACCAGGGCGAGGGCGATTGAATGAGTTTCCTTGAAGATCTAGAATCATTCCCTGT
GTCGGCAACAGGAGAAATTAGTGTTCAGTAAGTGACGATGATGAGCCACTTCTGTCGCCAATGAGCGCAC
GACCCAAAGGATCTCCTGGGCAGATAACGTCATGTCTTTCACGCCATTGCTAAGTAATCTGTAAGCCGAA
GACAAACCATCAATAATAATACCCGATGAGCTCCTGGGAGCCTGCCATGCATTCCCATGAGCCCACTAAG
CTGTATTACCAGTGTCATAGGGGCCCATAGCTATTTCGTTTGAATCCTAGGAACTCTAAACATTGCCCCC
CACCCCTAGCCTGTCTGATTTCTGCCTAAAGCGATGCCATTCCAAAAGGGATATGTATCTAGCCACTTGC
TCGGAAACAATGGTCTTCATCATTCCTCTGCCTGCTTTTGCTAACCATTTGGGACACCGCTGTCATGAGA
CGAATTCTGACAGGATATATTGGCGGGTAAACCTAAGAGAAAAGAGCGTTTATTAGAATAATCGGATATT
TAAAAGGGCGTGAAAAGGTTTATCCGTTCGTCCATTTGTATGTGCATGCCAACCACAGGGTTCCCCTCGG
GATCAAAGTACTTTGATCCAACCCCTCCGCTGCTATAGTGCAGTCGGCTTCTGACGTTCAGTGCAGCCGT
CATCTGAAAACGACATGTCGCACAAGTCCTAAGTTACGCGACAGGCTGCCGCCCTGCCCTTTTCCTGGCG
TTTTCTTGTCGCGTGTTTTAGTCGCATAAAGTAGAATACTTGCGACTAGAACCGGAGACATTACGCCATG
AACAAGAGCGCCGCCGCTGGCCTGCTGGGCTATGCCCGCGTCAGCACCGACGACCAGGACTTGACCAACC
AACGGGCCGAACTGCACGCGGCCGGCTGCACCAAGCTGTTTTCCGAGAAGATCACCGGCACCAGGCGCGA
CCGCCCGGAGCTGGCCAGGATGCTTGACCACCTACGCCCTGGCGACGTTGTGACAGTGACCAGGCTAGAC
CGCCTGGCCCGCAGCACCCGCGACCTACTGGACATTGCCGAGCGCATCCAGGAGGCCGGCGCGGGCCTGC
GTAGCCTGGCAGAGCCGTGGGCCGACACCACCACGCCGGCCGGCCGCATGGTGTTGACCGTGTTCGCCGG
CATTGCCGAGTTCGAGCGTTCCCTAATCATCGACCGCACCCGGAGCGGGCGCGAGGCCGCCAAGGCCCGA
GGCGTGAAGTTTGGCCCCCGCCCTACCCTCACCCCGGCACAGATCGCGCACGCCCGCGAGCTGATCGACC
AGGAAGGCCGCACCGTGAAAGAGGCGGCTGCACTGCTTGGCGTGCATCGCTCGACCCTGTACCGCGCACT
TGAGCGCAGCGAGGAAGTGACGCCCACCGAGGCCAGGCGGCGCGGTGCCTTCCGTGAGGACGCATTGACC
GAGGCCGACGCCCTGGCGGCCGCCGAGAATGAACGCCAAGAGGAACAAGCATGAAACCGCACCAGGACGG
CCAGGACGAACCGTTTTTCATTACCGAAGAGATCGAGGCGGAGATGATCGCGGCCGGGTACGTGTTCGAG
CCGCCCGCGCACCTCTCAACCGTGCGGCTGCATGAAATCCTGGCCGGTTTGTCTGATGCCAAGCTGGCGG
CCTGGCCGGCCAGCTTGGCCGCTGAAGAAACCGAGCGCCGCCGTCTAAAAAGGTGATGTGTATTTGAGTA
AAACAGCTTGCGTCATGCGGTCGCTGCGTATATGATGCGATGAGTAAATAAACAAATACGCAAGGGGAAC
GCATGAAGGTTATCGCTGTACTTAACCAGAAAGGCGGGTCAGGCAAGACGACCATCGCAACCCATCTAGC
CCGCGCCCTGCAACTCGCCGGGGCCGATGTTCTGTTAGTCGATTCCGATCCCCAGGGCAGTGCCCGCGAT
TGGGCGGCCGTGCGGGAAGATCAACCGCTAACCGTTGTCGGCATCGACCGCCCGACGATTGACCGCGACG
TGAAGGCCATCGGCCGGCGCGACTTCGTAGTGATCGACGGAGCGCCCCAGGCGGCGGACTTGGCTGTGTC
CGCGATCAAGGCAGCCGACTTCGTGCTGATTCCGGTGCAGCCAAGCCCTTACGACATATGGGCCACCGCC
GACCTGGTGGAGCTGGTTAAGCAGCGCATTGAGGTCACGGATGGAAGGCTACAAGCGGCCTTTGTCGTGT
CGCGGGCGATCAAAGGCACGCGCATCGGCGGTGAGGTTGCCGAGGCGCTGGCCGGGTACGAGCTGCCCAT
TCTTGAGTCCCGTATCACGCAGCGCGTGAGCTACCCAGGCACTGCCGCCGCCGGCACAACCGTTCTTGAA
TCAGAACCCGAGGGCGACGCTGCCCGCGAGGTCCAGGCGCTGGCCGCTGAAATTAAATCAAAACTCATTT
GAGTTAATGAGGTAAAGAGAAAATGAGCAAAAGCACAAACACGCTAAGTGCCGGCCGTCCGAGCGCACGC
AGCAGCAAGGCTGCAACGTTGGCCAGCCTGGCAGACACGCCAGCCATGAAGCGGGTCAACTTTCAGTTGC
CGGCGGAGGATCACACCAAGCTGAAGATGTACGCGGTACGCCAAGGCAAGACCATTACCGAGCTGCTATC
TGAATACATCGCGCAGCTACCAGAGTAAATGAGCAAATGAATAAATGAGTAGATGAATTTTAGCGGCTAA
AGGAGGCGGCATGGAAAATCAAGAACAACCAGGCACCGACGCCGTGGAATGCCCCATGTGTGGAGGAACG
GGCGGTTGGCCAGGCGTAAGCGGCTGGGTTGCCTGCCGGCCCTGCAATGGCACTGGAACCCCCAAGCCCG
AGGAATCGGCGTGAGCGGTCGCAAACCATCCGGCCCGGTACAAATCGGCGCGGCGCTGGGTGATGACCTG
GTGGAGAAGTTGAAGGCCGCGCAGGCCGCCCAGCGGCAACGCATCGAGGCAGAAGCACGCCCCGGTGAAT
CGTGGCAAGCGGCCGCTGATCGAATCCGCAAAGAATCCCGGCAACCGCCGGCAGCCGGTGCGCCGTCGAT
TAGGAAGCCGCCCAAGGGCGACGAGCAACCAGATTTTTTCGTTCCGATGCTCTATGACGTGGGCACCCGC
GATAGTCGCAGCATCATGGACGTGGCCGTTTTCCGTCTGTCGAAGCGTGACCGACGAGCTGGCGAGGTGA
TCCGCTACGAGCTTCCAGACGGGCACGTAGAGGTTTCCGCAGGGCCGGCCGGCATGGCCAGTGTGTGGGA
TTACGACCTGGTACTGATGGCGGTTTCCCATCTAACCGAATCCATGAACCGATACCGGGAAGGGAAGGGA
GACAAGCCCGGCCGCGTGTTCCGTCCACACGTTGCGGACGTACTCAAGTTCTGCCGGCGAGCCGATGGCG
GAAAGCAGAAAGACGACCTGGTAGAAACCTGCATTCGGTTAAACACCACGCACGTTGCCATGCAGCGTAC
GAAGAAGGCCAAGAACGGCCGCCTGGTGACGGTATCCGAGGGTGAAGCCTTGATTAGCCGCTACAAGATC
GTAAAGAGCGAAACCGGGCGGCCGGAGTACATCGAGATCGAGCTAGCTGATTGGATGTACCGCGAGATCA
CAGAAGGCAAGAACCCGGACGTGCTGACGGTTCACCCCGATTACTTTTTGATCGATCCCGGCATCGGCCG
TTTTCTCTACCGCCTGGCACGCCGCGCCGCAGGCAAGGCAGAAGCCAGATGGTTGTTCAAGACGATCTAC
GAACGCAGTGGCAGCGCCGGAGAGTTCAAGAAGTTCTGTTTCACCGTGCGCAAGCTGATCGGGTCAAATG
ACCTGCCGGAGTACGATTTGAAGGAGGAGGCGGGGCAGGCTGGCCCGATCCTAGTCATGCGCTACCGCAA
CCTGATCGAGGGCGAAGCATCCGCCGGTTCCTAATGTACGGAGCAGATGCTAGGGCAAATTGCCCTAGCA
GGGGAAAAAGGTCGAAAAGGACTCTTTCCTGTGGATAGCACGTACATTGGGAACCCAAAGCCGTACATTG
GGAACCGGAACCCGTACATTGGGAACCCAAAGCCGTACATTGGGAACCGGTCACACATGTAAGTGACTGA
TATAAAAGAGAAAAAAGGCGATTTTTCCGCCTAAAACTCTTTAAAACTTATTAAAACTCTTAAAACCCGC
CTGGCCTGTGCATAACTGTCTGGCCAGCGCACAGCCGAAGAGCTGCAAAAAGCGCCTACCCTTCGGTCGC
TGCGCTCCCTACGCCCCGCCGCTTCGCGTCGGCCTATCGCGGCCGCTGGCCGCTCAAAAATGGCTGGCCT
ACGGCCAGGCAATCTACCAGGGCGCGGACAAGCCGCGCCGTCGCCACTCGACCGCCGGCGCCCACATCAA
GGCACCCTGCCTCGCGCGTTTCGGTGATGACGGTGAAAACCTCTGACACATGCAGCTCCCGGTGACGGTC
ACAGCTTGTCTGTAAGCGGATGCCGGGAGCAGACAAGCCCGTCAGGGCGCGTCAGCGGGTGTTGGCGGGT
GTCGGGGCGCAGCCATGACCCAGTCACGTAGCGATAGCGGAGTGTATACTGGCTTAACTATGCGGCATCA
GAGCAGATTGTACTGAGAGTGCACCATATGCGGTGTGAAATACCGCACAGATGCGTAAGGAGAAAATACC
GCATCAGGCGCTCTTCCGCTTCCTCGCTCACTGACTCGCTGCGCTCGGTCGTTCGGCTGCGGCGAGCGGT
ATCAGCTCACTCAAAGGCGGTAATACGGTTATCCACAGAATCAGGGGATAACGCAGGAAAGAACATGTGA
GCAAAAGGCCAGCAAAAGGCCAGGAACCGTAAAAAGGCCGCGTTGCTGGCGTTTTTCCATAGGCTCCGCC
CCCCTGACGAGCATCACAAAAATCGACGCTCAAGTCAGAGGTGGCGAAACCCGACAGGACTATAAAGATA
CCAGGCGTTTCCCCCTGGAAGCTCCCTCGTGCGCTCTCCTGTTCCGACCCTGCCGCTTACCGGATACCTG
TCCGCCTTTCTCCCTTCGGGAAGCGTGGCGCTTTCTCATAGCTCACGCTGTAGGTATCTCAGTTCGGTGT
AGGTCGTTCGCTCCAAGCTGGGCTGTGTGCACGAACCCCCCGTTCAGCCCGACCGCTGCGCCTTATCCGG
TAACTATCGTCTTGAGTCCAACCCGGTAAGACACGACTTATCGCCACTGGCAGCAGCCACTGGTAACAGG
ATTAGCAGAGCGAGGTATGTAGGCGGTGCTACAGAGTTCTTGAAGTGGTGGCCTAACTACGGCTACACTA
GAAGGACAGTATTTGGTATCTGCGCTCTGCTGAAGCCAGTTACCTTCGGAAAAAGAGTTGGTAGCTCTTG
ATCCGGCAAACAAACCACCGCTGGTAGCGGTGGTTTTTTTGTTTGCAAGCAGCAGATTACGCGCAGAAAA
AAAGGATCTCAAGAAGATCCTTTGATCTTTTCTACGGGGTCTGACGCTCAGTGGAACGAAAACTCACGTT
AAGGGATTTTGGTCATGCATTCTAGGTGATTAGAAAAACTCATCGAGCATCAAATGAAACTGCAATTTAT
TCATATCAGGATTATCAATACCATATTTTTGAAAAAGCCGTTTCTGTAATGAAGGAGAAAACTCACCGAG
GCAGTTCCATAGGATGGCAAGATCCTGGTATCGGTCTGCGATTCCGACTCGTCCAACATCAATACAACCT
ATTAATTTCCCCTCGTCAAAAATAAGGTTATCAAGTGAGAAATCACCATGAGTGACGACTGAATCCGGTG
AGAATGGCAAAAGTTTATGCATTTCTTTCCAGACTTGTTCAACAGGCCAGCCATTACGCTCGTCATCAAA
ATCACTCGCATCAACCAAACCGTTATTCATTCGTGATTGCGCCTGAGCGAGTCGAAATACGCGATCGCTG
TTAAAAGGACAATTACAAACAGGAATCGAATGCAACCGGCGCAGGAACACTGCCAGCGCATCAACAATAT
TTTCACCTGAATCAGGATATTCTTCTAATACCTGGAATGCTGTTTTCCCTGGGATCGCAGTGGTGAGTAA
CCATGCATCATCAGGAGTACGGATAAAATGCTTGATGGTCGGAAGAGGCATAAATTCCGTCAGCCAGTTT
AGTCTGACCATCTCATCTGTAACATCATTGGCAACGCTACCTTTGCCATGTTTCAGAAACAACTCTGGCG
CATCGGGCTTCCCATACAATCGGTAGATTGTCGCACCTGATTGCCCGACATTATCGCGAGCCCATTTATA
CCCATATAAATCAGCATCCATGTTGGAATTTAATCGCGGCCTTGAGCAAGACGTTTCCCGTTGAATATGG
CTCATAACAGAACTTATTATTTCCTTCCTCTTTTCTACAGTATTTAAAGATACCCCAAGAAGCTAATTAT
AACAAGACGAACTCCAATTCACTGTTCCTTGCATTCTAAAACCTTAAATACCAGAAAACAGCTTTTTCAA
AGTTGTTTTCAAAGTTGGCGTATAACATAGTATCGACGGAGCCGATTTTGAAACCGCGGTGATCACAGGC
AGCAACGCTCTGTCATCGTTACAATCAACATGCTACCCTCCGCGAGATCATCCGTGTTTCAAACCCGGCA
GCTTAGTTGCCGTTCTTCCGAATAGCATCGGTAACATGAGCAAAGTCTGCCGCCTTACAACGGCTCTCCC
GCTGACGCCGTCCCGGACTGATGGGCTGCCTGTATCGAGTGGTGATTTTGTGCCGAGCTGCCGGTCGGGG
AGCTGTTGGCTGGCTGGTGGCAGGATATATTGTGGTGTAAACATAACGAATTCGTCTCAGG
Features (pLannotate 1.2.2; 10 found; start..end, strand, type, name):
   2458..2482    +  misc_feature   RB T-DNA repeat: right border repeat from nopaline C58 T-DNA
   2822..3223    +  CDS            Y4CG_SINFN (fragment): Protein inferred from homology: Swiss-Prot protein existence level 3. From Sinorhizobium fredii (strain NBRC 101917 / NGR234).
   3783..4412    +  CDS            pVS1 StaA: stability protein from the Pseudomonas plasmid pVS1 (Heeb et al., 2000)
   4841..5914    +  CDS            pVS1 RepA: replication protein from the Pseudomonas plasmid pVS1 (Heeb et al., 2000)
   5980..6174    +  rep_origin     pVS1 oriV: origin of replication for the Pseudomonas plasmid pVS1 (Heeb et al., 2000)
   6377..6416    +  CDS            rop (fragment): Rop protein, which maintains plasmids at low copy number; rop
   6518..6658    +  misc_feature   bom: basis of mobility region from pBR322
   6844..7432    -  rep_origin     ori: high-copy-number ColE1/pMB1/pBR322/pUC origin of replication
   7520..8335    -  CDS            KanR: aminoglycoside phosphotransferase; aph(3')-Ia; confers resistance to kanamycin in bacteria or G418 (Geneticin®) in eukaryotes
   8768..8792    +  misc_feature   LB T-DNA repeat: left border repeat from nopaline C58 T-DNA
