[The description below was written by a language model from this plasmid's Addgene catalogue record and pLannotate feature annotations shown in this document.]
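Description:
FB372 is a binary T-DNA plasmid from the FungalBraid modular cloning system for filamentous fungi, built in the pDGB3alpha1 backbone and catalogued as a synthetic biology vector. Its stated purpose is deletion of the pyrG gene in the citrus postharvest pathogen Penicillium digitatum. The backbone has the typical layout of a pCAMBIA-type binary vector. A high-copy ColE1/pUC-type origin, with the pBR322 bom mobilisation region and a residual fragment of rop, supports propagation in E. coli. The pVS1 origin, together with its RepA replication protein and StaA stability protein, allows maintenance in Agrobacterium. Selection in bacteria is by kanamycin through an aph(3')-Ia gene, which lies outside the transferred region.

The payload sits between the nopaline C58-type left and right T-DNA border repeats, which delimit the DNA that Agrobacterium can transfer into fungal cells. The record names the insert only as the combination of two earlier FungalBraid parts, FB359 and FB361, of P. digitatum origin. The automated annotation found no features in the roughly 2.4 kb stretch preceding the right border where this insert lies, so the record does not state what the two parts contain. Given the deletion purpose, they may be genomic sequences flanking pyrG that direct homologous recombination, but this is an inference rather than a recorded fact. No fungal selection marker, promoter or terminator is annotated. pyrG encodes orotidine-5'-phosphate decarboxylase, and its loss generally produces uridine/uracil auxotrophy, giving strains in which pyrG can later serve as a selectable marker. As an alpha-level plasmid, the assembly can in principle also be combined with other units in further rounds of cloning.
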