Addgene plasmid #203616: FB372
Purpose: Assembly for pyrG deletion in P. digitatum.
Depositing lab: Jose Marcos. Depositing organization: Instituto de Agroquímica y Tecnología de Alimentos (IATA-CSIC). Publication: FungalBraid 2.0: expanding the synthetic biology toolbox for the biotechnological exploitation of filamentous fungi. Moreno-Gimenez E, Gandia M, Saez Z, Manzanares P, Yenush L, Orzaez D, Marcos JF, Garrigues S. Front Bioeng Biotechnol. 2023 Aug 7;11:1222812. doi: 10.3389/fbioe.2023.1222812. eCollection 2023. PubMed 37609115.
Backbone
  Vector backbone: pDGB3alpha1
  Vector type: Synthetic Biology
Growth in bacteria
  Bacterial resistance: Kanamycin, 50 μg/mL
  Growth temperature: 37°C
  Growth strain: DH5alpha
  Copy number: High Copy
Gene/Insert
  Gene/Insert name: FB359+FB361
  Species: P. digitatum
  Cloning method: Restriction Enzyme; 5′ cloning site unknown (unknown if destroyed)
Terms and licenses: Academic/Nonprofit Terms; Industry Terms: Not Available to Industry
How to cite: FB372 was a gift from Jose Marcos (Addgene plasmid # 203616 ; http://n2t.net/addgene:203616 ; RRID:Addgene_203616)
